Addgene plasmid #36670: TAL2207
Depositing lab: Keith Joung. Depositing organization: Massachusetts General Hospital. Publication: FLASH assembly of TALENs for high-throughput genome editing. Reyon D, Tsai SQ, Khayter C, Foden JA, Sander JD, Joung JK. Nat Biotechnol. 2012 Apr 8. doi: 10.1038/nbt.2170. PubMed 22484455.
Backbone
  Vector backbone: JDS74
  Backbone manufacturer: Joung lab (Addgene Plasmid # 32288)
  Backbone size w/o insert (bp): 6447
  Vector type: Mammalian, T7 for in vitro mRNA synthesis
Growth in bacteria
  Bacterial resistance: Ampicillin, 100 μg/mL
  Growth temperature: 37°C
  Growth strain: XL1 Blue
  Copy number: High Copy
Gene/Insert
  Gene/Insert name: FLCN-TALEN_Right (alt name: FLCN)
  Species: H. sapiens (human)
  Insert size (bp): 1640
  Entrez Gene: Flcn (a.k.a. B430214A04Rik, Bhd, FLCL)
  Promoter: CMV
  Tag / fusion protein: 3X Flag (N terminal on backbone); WT FOKI (C terminal on backbone)
  Cloning method: Restriction Enzyme; 5′ cloning site BsmBI (destroyed during cloning); 3′ cloning site BsmBI (destroyed during cloning)
  Sequencing primers: 5′ CMV-F; 3′ BGH-rev
Terms and licenses: Academic/Nonprofit Terms; Industry Terms: Not Available to Industry
Depositor comments: Target binding site: TGGAGCTCGCAGAAGTGG It is strongly recommended that users perform a diagnostic digest to verify this plasmid prior to use. For example, a double digest of the plasmid with BamHI and KpnI should result in two bands at 2.2kb and 5.9kb.
How to cite: TAL2207 was a gift from Keith Joung (Addgene plasmid # 36670 ; http://n2t.net/addgene:36670 ; RRID:Addgene_36670)
