[The description below was written by a language model from this plasmid's Addgene catalogue record.]
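Description:
TAL2207 is a mammalian expression plasmid encoding the right-hand monomer of a TALEN pair directed against the human FLCN (folliculin) gene. It is built on the JDS74 TALEN backbone, a roughly 6.4 kb vector that is maintained at high copy in E. coli under ampicillin selection. The approximately 1.6 kb insert is an array of TAL effector repeats assembled by the FLASH method and placed into the backbone through BsmBI sites that were destroyed during cloning. The record gives the species as human, although the linked gene entry uses mouse-style nomenclature. It does not state the origin of replication or any mammalian selection marker.

The repeat array sits in frame between elements supplied by the backbone: a 3X FLAG tag at the N terminus, which allows detection of the protein, and a wild-type FokI nuclease domain at the C terminus. A CMV promoter drives expression in transfected mammalian cells. The vector type also notes a T7 promoter, so the coding sequence can be transcribed in vitro to make mRNA for direct delivery. The use of a BGH reverse sequencing primer suggests a BGH polyadenylation region downstream of the coding sequence.

Because FokI cleaves only as a dimer, this construct is meant to be used with the matching left-hand FLCN TALEN. When the two monomers bind adjacent half-sites, they produce a double-strand break in the spacer between them. Repair of that break can introduce indel mutations or support targeted editing at the FLCN locus. The depositor advises confirming the plasmid by diagnostic restriction digest before use, a sensible precaution given how repetitive the TAL array is.
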