>Addgene plasmid #36670 | TAL2207 | depositor partial sequence | sequence record 45863 | TAL2207 sequence 1640 bps
GAACCTGACCCCAGACCAGGTAGTCGCAATCGCGAACAATAATGGGGGAAAGCAAGCCCTGGAAACCGTG
CAAAGGTTGTTGCCGGTCCTTTGTCAAGACCACGGCCTTACACCGGAGCAAGTCGTGGCCATTGCAAATA
ATAACGGTGGCAAACAGGCTCTTGAGACGGTTCAGAGACTTCTCCCAGTTCTCTGTCAAGCCCACGGGCT
GACTCCCGATCAAGTTGTAGCGATTGCGTCGAACATTGGAGGGAAACAAGCATTGGAGACTGTCCAACGG
CTCCTTCCCGTGTTGTGTCAAGCCCACGGTTTGACGCCTGCACAAGTGGTCGCCATCGCCAACAACAACG
GCGGTAAGCAGGCGCTGGAAACAGTACAGCGCCTGCTGCCTGTACTGTGCCAGGATCATGGACTGACCCC
AGACCAGGTAGTCGCAATCGCGTCACATGACGGGGGAAAGCAAGCCCTGGAAACCGTGCAAAGGTTGTTG
CCGGTCCTTTGTCAAGACCACGGCCTTACACCGGAGCAAGTCGTGGCCATTGCAAGCAATGGGGGTGGCA
AACAGGCTCTTGAGACGGTTCAGAGACTTCTCCCAGTTCTCTGTCAAGCCCACGGGCTGACTCCCGATCA
AGTTGTAGCGATTGCGTCGCATGACGGAGGGAAACAAGCATTGGAGACTGTCCAACGGCTCCTTCCCGTG
TTGTGTCAAGCCCACGGTTTGACGCCTGCACAAGTGGTCGCCATCGCCAACAACAACGGCGGTAAGCAGG
CGCTGGAAACAGTACAGCGCCTGCTGCCTGTACTGTGCCAGGATCATGGACTGACCCCAGACCAGGTAGT
CGCAATCGCGTCACATGACGGGGGAAAGCAAGCCCTGGAAACCGTGCAAAGGTTGTTGCCGGTCCTTTGT
CAAGACCACGGCCTTACACCGGAGCAAGTCGTGGCCATTGCAAGCAACATCGGTGGCAAACAGGCTCTTG
AGACGGTTCAGAGACTTCTCCCAGTTCTCTGTCAAGCCCACGGGCTGACTCCCGATCAAGTTGTAGCGAT
TGCGAATAACAATGGAGGGAAACAAGCATTGGAGACTGTCCAACGGCTCCTTCCCGTGTTGTGTCAAGCC
CACGGTTTGACGCCTGCACAAGTGGTCGCCATCGCCTCCAATATTGGCGGTAAGCAGGCGCTGGAAACAG
TACAGCGCCTGCTGCCTGTACTGTGCCAGGATCATGGACTGACCCCAGACCAGGTAGTCGCAATCGCGTC
GAACATTGGGGGAAAGCAAGCCCTGGAAACCGTGCAAAGGTTGTTGCCGGTCCTTTGTCAAGACCACGGC
CTTACACCGGAGCAAGTCGTGGCCATTGCAAATAATAACGGTGGCAAACAGGCTCTTGAGACGGTTCAGA
GACTTCTCCCAGTTCTCTGTCAAGCCCACGGGCTGACTCCCGATCAAGTTGTAGCGATTGCGTCCAACGG
TGGAGGGAAACAAGCATTGGAGACTGTCCAACGGCTCCTTCCCGTGTTGTGTCAAGCCCACGGTTTGACG
CCTGCACAAGTGGTCGCCATCGCCAACAACAACGGCGGTAAGCAGGCGCTGGAAACAGTACAGCGCCTGC
TGCCTGTACTGTGCCAGGATCATGGACTGA
