>Addgene plasmid #36670 | TAL2207 | addgene partial sequence | sequence record 47175 | CMV-F 5'-CGCAAATGGGCGGTAGGCGTG-3'
ACTAGAGAACCCACTGCTTACTGGCTTATCGAAATTAATACGACTCACTATAGGGAGACCCAAGCTGGCT
AGCACCATGGACTACAAAGACCATGACGGTGATTATAAAGATCATGACATCGATTACAAGGATGACGATG
ACAAGATGGCCCCCAAGAAGAAGAGGAAGGTGGGCATTCACCGCGGGGTACCTATGGTGGACTTGAGGAC
ACTCGGTTATTCGCAACAGCAACAGGAGAAAATCAAGCCTAAGGTCAGGAGCACCGTCGCGCAACACCAC
GAGGCGCTTGTGGGGCATGGCTTCACTCATGCGCATATTGTCGCGCTTTCACAGCACCCTGCGGCGCTTG
GGACGGTGGCTGTCAAATACCAAGATATGATTGCGGCCCTGCCCGAAGCCACGCACGAGGCAATTGTAGG
GGTCGGTAAACAGTGGTCGGGAGCGCGAGCACTTGAGGCGCTGCTGACTGTGGCGGGTGAGCTTAGGGGG
CCTCCGCTCCAGCTC
