>Addgene plasmid #36670 | TAL2207 | addgene partial sequence | sequence record 48163 | JDS-TALEN-F 5'-TAGGGGTCGGTAAACAGTGG-3'
TGTGGCGGGTGAGCTTAGGGGGCCTCCGCTCCAGCTCGACACCGGGCAGCTGCTGAAGATCGCGAAGAGA
GGGGGAGTAACAGCGGTAGAGGCAGTGCACGCCTGGCGCAATGCGCTCACCGGGGCCCCCTTGAACCTGA
CCCCAGACCAGGTAGTCGCAATCGCGAACAATAATGGGGGAAAGCAAGCCCTGGAAACCGTGCAAAGGTT
GTTGCCGGTCCTTTGTCAAGACCACGGCCTTACACCGGAGCAAGTCGTGGCCATTGCAAATAATAACGGT
GGCAAACAGGCTCTTGAGACGGTTCAGAGACTTCTCCCAGTTCTCTGTCAAGCCCACGGGCTGACTCCCG
ATCAAGTTGTAGCGATTGCGTCGAACATTGGAGGGAAACAAGCATTGGAGACTGTCCAACGGCTCCTTCC
CGTGTTGTGTCAAGCCCACGGTTTGACGCCTGCACAAGTGGTCGCCATCGCCAACAACAACGGCGGTAAG
CAGGCGCTGGAAACAGTACAGCGCCTGCTGCCTGTACTGTGCCAGGATCATGGACTGACCCCAGACCAGG
TAGTCGCAATCGCGTCACATGACGGGGGAAAGCAAGCCCTGGAAACCGTGCAAAGGTTGTTGCCGGTCCT
TTGTCAAGACCACGGCCTTACACCGGAGCAAGTCGTGGCCATTGCAAGCAATGGGGGTGGCAAACAGGCT
CTTGAGACGGTTCAGAGACTTCTCCCAGTTCTCTGTCAAGCCCACGGGCTGACTCCCGATCAAGTTGTAG
CGATTGCGTCGCATGACGGAGGGAAACAAGCATTGGAGACTGTCCAACGGCTCCTTCCCGTGTTGTGTCA
AGCCCACGGTTTGACGCCTGCACAAGTGGTCGCCATCGCCAACAACAACGGCGGTAAGCAGGCGCTGGAA
A
